>Addgene plasmid #144501 | TFORF3025 | addgene full sequence | sequence record 353340 | Addgene NGS Result
GGCTCCGGTGCCCGTCAGTGGGCAGAGCGCACATCGCCCACAGTCCCCGAGAAGTTGGGGGGAGGGGTCG
GCAATTGAACCGGTGCCTAGAGAAGGTGGCGCGGGGTAAACTGGGAAAGTGATGTCGTGTACTGGCTCCG
CCTTTTTCCCGAGGGTGGGGGAGAACCGTATATAAGTGCAGTAGTCGCCGTGAACGTTCTTTTTCGCAAC
GGGTTTGCCGCCAGAACACAGGTAAGTGCCGTGTGTGGTTCCCGCGGGCCTGGCCTCTTTACGGGTTATG
GCCCTTGCGTGCCTTGAATTACTTCCACCTGGCTGCAGTACGTGATTCTTGATCCCGAGCTTCGGGTTGG
AAGTGGGTGGGAGAGTTCGAGGCCTTGCGCTTAAGGAGCCCCTTCGCCTCGTGCTTGAGTTGAGGCCTGG
CCTGGGCGCTGGGGCCGCCGCGTGCGAATCTGGTGGCACCTTCGCGCCTGTCTCGCTGCTTTCGATAAGT
CTCTAGCCATTTAAAATTTTTGATGACCTGCTGCGACGCTTTTTTTCTGGCAAGATAGTCTTGTAAATGC
GGGCCAAGATCTGCACACTGGTATTTCGGTTTTTGGGGCCGCGGGCGGCGACGGGGCCCGTGCGTCCCAG
CGCACATGTTCGGCGAGGCGGGGCCTGCGAGCGCGGCCACCGAGAATCGGACGGGGGTAGTCTCAAGCTG
GCCGGCCTGCTCTGGTGCCTGGCCTCGCGCCGCCGTGTATCGCCCCGCCCTGGGCGGCAAGGCTGGCCCG
GTCGGCACCAGTTGCGTGAGCGGAAAGATGGCCGCTTCCCGGCCCTGCTGCAGGGAGCTCAAAATGGAGG
ACGCGGCGCTCGGGAGAGCGGGCGGGTGAGTCACCCACACAAAGGAAAAGGGCCTTTCCGTCCTCAGCCG
TCGCTTCATGTGACTCCACGGAGTACCGGGCGCCGTCCAGGCACCTCGATTAGTTCTCGAGCTTTTGGAG
TACGTCGTCTTTAGGTTGGGGGGAGGGGTTTTATGCGATGGAGTTTCCCCACACTGAGTGGGTGGAGACT
GAAGTTAGGCCAGCTTGGCACTTGATGTAATTCTCCTTGGAATTTGCCCTTTTTGAGTTTGGATCTTGGT
TCATTCTCAAGCCTCAGACAGTGGTTCAAAGTTTTTTTCTTCCATTTCAGGTGTCGTGAGGCTAGCATCG
ATTGATCAACAAGTTTGTACAAAAAAGTTGGCATGATGATGGACCTTTTTGAAACTGGCTCCTATTTCTT
CTACTTGGATGGGGAAAATGTTACTCTGCAGCCATTAGAAGTGGCAGAAGGCTCTCCTTTGTATCCAGGG
AGTGATGGTACCTTGTCCCCCTGCCAGGACCAAATGCCCCCGGAAGCGGGGAGCGACAGCAGCGGAGAGG
AACATGTCCTGGCGCCCCCGGGCCTGCAGCCTCCACACTGCCCCGGCCAGTGTCTGATCTGGGCTTGCAA
GACCTGCAAGAGAAAATCTGCCCCCACTGACCGGCGAAAAGCCGCCACCCTGCGCGAAAGGAGGAGGCTA
AAGAAAATCAACGAGGCCTTCGAGGCACTGAAGCGGCGAACTGTGGCCAACCCCAACCAGAGGCTGCCCA
AGGTGGAGATTCTGCGGAGCGCCATCAGCTATATTGAGCGGCTGCAGGACCTGCTGCACCGGCTGGATCA
GCAGGAGAAGATGCAGGAGCTGGGGGTGGACCCCTTCAGCTACAGACCCAAACAAGAAAATCTTGAGGGT
GCGGATTTCCTGCGCACCTGCAGCTCCCAGTGGCCAAGTGTTTCCGATCATTCCAGGGGGCTCGTGATAA
CGGCTAAGGAAGGAGGAGCAAGTATTGATTCGTCAGCCTCGAGTAGCCTTCGATGCCTTTCTTCCATCGT
GGACAGTATTTCCTCGGAGGAACGCAAACTCCCCTGCGTGGAGGAAGTGGTGGAGAAGTACCCAACTTTC
TTGTACAAAGTGGTTGATATCGGTAAGCCTATCCCTAACCCTCTCCTCGGTCTCGATTCTACGTAGTAAT
GAACTAGTCCGTAACTTGAAAGTATTTCGATTTCTTGGCTTTATATATCTTGTGGAAAGGACGAGCCCTA
AGTTTTTCAGTGGAGCGAACGCGTTAAGTCGACAATCAACCTCTGGATTACAAAATTTGTGAAAGATTGA
CTGGTATTCTTAACTATGTTGCTCCTTTTACGCTATGTGGATACGCTGCTTTAATGCCTTTGTATCATGC
TATTGCTTCCCGTATGGCTTTCATTTTCTCCTCCTTGTATAAATCCTGGTTGCTGTCTCTTTATGAGGAG
TTGTGGCCCGTTGTCAGGCAACGTGGCGTGGTGTGCACTGTGTTTGCTGACGCAACCCCCACTGGTTGGG
GCATTGCCACCACCTGTCAGCTCCTTTCCGGGACTTTCGCTTTCCCCCTCCCTATTGCCACGGCGGAACT
CATCGCCGCCTGCCTTGCCCGCTGCTGGACAGGGGCTCGGCTGTTGGGCACTGACAATTCCGTGGTGTTG
TCGGGGAAATCATCGTCCTTTCCTTGGCTGCTCGCCTGTGTTGCCACCTGGATTCTGCGCGGGACGTCCT
TCTGCTACGTCCCTTCGGCCCTCAATCCAGCGGACCTTCCTTCCCGCGGCCTGCTGCCGGCTCTGCGGCC
TCTTCCGCGTCTTCGCCTTCGCCCTCAGACGAGTCGGATCTCCCTTTGGGCCGCCTCCCCGCGTCGACTT
TAAGACCAATGACTTACAAGGCAGCTGTAGATCTTAGCCACTTTTTAAAAGAAAAGGGGGGACTGGAAGG
GCTAATTCACTCCCAACGAAGACAAGATCTGCTTTTTGCTTGTACTGGGTCTCTCTGGTTAGACCAGATC
TGAGCCTGGGAGCTCTCTGGCTAACTAGGGAACCCACTGCTTAAGCCTCAATAAAGCTTGCCTTGAGTGC
TTCAAGTAGTGTGTGCCCGTCTGTTGTGTGACTCTGGTAACTAGAGATCCCTCAGACCCTTTTAGTCAGT
GTGGAAAATCTCTAGCAGTACGTATAGTAGTTCATGTCATCTTATTATTCAGTATTTATAACTTGCAAAG
AAATGAATATCAGAGAGTGAGAGGAACTTGTTTATTGCAGCTTATAATGGTTACAAATAAAGCAATAGCA
TCACAAATTTCACAAATAAAGCATTTTTTTCACTGCATTCTAGTTGTGGTTTGTCCAAACTCATCAATGT
ATCTTATCATGTCTGGCTCTAGCTATCCCGCCCCTAACTCCGCCCATCCCGCCCCTAACTCCGCCCAGTT
CCGCCCATTCTCCGCCCCATGGCTGACTAATTTTTTTTATTTATGCAGAGGCCGAGGCCGCCTCGGCCTC
TGAGCTATTCCAGAAGTAGTGAGGAGGCTTTTTTGGAGGCCTAGGGACGTACCCAATTCGCCCTATAGTG
AGTCGTATTACGCGCGCTCACTGGCCGTCGTTTTACAACGTCGTGACTGGGAAAACCCTGGCGTTACCCA
ACTTAATCGCCTTGCAGCACATCCCCCTTTCGCCAGCTGGCGTAATAGCGAAGAGGCCCGCACCGATCGC
CCTTCCCAACAGTTGCGCAGCCTGAATGGCGAATGGG
[124 nt withheld, positions 3608-3731]
C
[91 nt withheld, positions 3733-3823]
A
[49 nt withheld, positions 3825-3873]
CCTTTGACGTTGGAGTCCACGTTCTTT
[37 nt withheld, positions 3901-3937]
ACCCTATCTCGGTCTATTCTTTTGATTTATAAGGGATTTTGCCGATTTCGGCCTATTGGTTAAAAAATGA
GCTGATTTAACAAAAATTTAACGCGAATTTTAACAAAATATTAACGCTTACAATTTAGGTGGCACTTTTC
GGGGAAATGTGCGCGGAACCCCTATTTGTTTATTTTTCTAAATACATTCAAATATGTATCCGCTCATGAG
ACAATAACCCTGATAAATGCTTCAATAATATTGAAAAAGGAAGAGTATGAGTATTCAACATTTCCGTGTC
GCCCTTATTCCCTTTTTTGCGGCATTTTGCCTTCCTGTTTTTGCTCACCCAGAAACGCTGGTGAAAGTAA
AAGATGCTGAAGATCAGTTGGGTGCACGAGTGGGTTACATCGAACTGGATCTCAACAGCGGTAAGATCCT
TGAGAGTTTTCGCCCCGAAGAACGTTTTCCAATGATGAGCACTTTTAAAGTTCTGCTATGTGGCGCGGTA
TTATCCCGTATTGACGCCGGGCAAGAGCAACTCGGTCGCCGCATACACTATTCTCAGAATGACTTGGTTG
AGTACTCACCAGTCACAGAAAAGCATCTTACGGATGGCATGACAGTAAGAGAATTATGCAGTGCTGCCAT
AACCATGAGTGATAACACTGCGGCCAACTTACTTCTGACAACGATCGGAGGACCGAAGGAGCTAACCGCT
TTTTTGCACAACATGGGGGATCATGTAACTCGCCTTGATCGTTGGGAACCGGAGCTGAATGAAGCCATAC
CAAACGACGAGCGTGACACCACGATGCCTGTAGCAATGGCAACAACGTTGCGCAAACTATTAACTGGCGA
ACTACTTACTCTAGCTTCCCGGCAACAATTAATAGACTGGATGGAGGCGGATAAAGTTGCAGGACCACTT
CTGCGCTCGGCCCTTCCGGCTGGCTGGTTTATTGCTGATAAATCTGGAGCCGGTGAGCGTGGGTCTCGCG
GTATCATTGCAGCACTGGGGCCAGATGGTAAGCCCTCCCGTATCGTAGTTATCTACACGACGGGGAGTCA
GGCAACTATGGATGAACGAAATAGACAGATCGCTGAGATAGGTGCCTCACTGATTAAGCATTGGTAACTG
TCAGACCAAGTTTACTCATATATACTTTAGATTGATTTAAAACTTCATTTTTAATTTAAAAGGATCTAGG
TGAAGATCCTTTTTGATAATCTCATGACCAAAATCCCTTAACGTGAGTTTTCGTTCCACTGAGCGTCAGA
CCCCGTAGAAAAGATCAAAGGATCTTCTTGAGATCCTTTTTTTCTGCGCGTAATCTGCTGCTTGCAAACA
AAAAAACCACCGCTACCAGCGGTGGTTTGTTTGCCGGATCAAGAGCTACCAACTCTTTTTCCGAAGGTAA
CTGGCTTCAGCAGAGCGCAGATACCAAATACTGTTCTTCTAGTGTAGCCGTAGTTAGGCCACCACTTCAA
GAACTCTGTAGCACCGCCTACATACCTCGCTCTGCTAATCCTGTTACCAGTGGCTGCTGCCAGTGGCGAT
AAGTCGTGTCTTACCGGGTTGGACTCAAGACGATAGTTACCGGATAAGGCGCAGCGGTCGGGCTGAACGG
GGGGTTCGTGCACACAGCCCAGCTTGGAGCGAACGACCTACACCGAACTGAGATACCTACAGCGTGAGCT
ATGAGAAAGCGCCACGCTTCCCGAAGGGAGAAAGGCGGACAGGTATCCGGTAAGCGGCAGGGTCGGAACA
GGAGAGCGCACGAGGGAGCTTCCAGGGGGAAACGCCTGGTATCTTTATAGTCCTGTCGGGTTTCGCCACC
TCTGACTTGAGCGTCGATTTTTGTGATGCTCGTCAGGGGGGCGGAGCCTATGGAAAAACGCCAGCAACGC
GGCCTTTTTACGGTTCCTGGCCTTTTGCTGGCCTTTTGCTCACATGTTCTTTCCTGCGTTATCCCCTGAT
TCTGTGGATAACCGTATTACCGCCTTTGAGTGAGCTGATACCGCTCGCCGCAGCCGAACGACCGAGCGCA
GCGAGTCAGTGAGCGAGGAAGCGGAAGAGCGCCCAATACGCAAACCGCCTCTCCCCGCGCGTTGGCCGAT
TCATTAATGCAGCTGGCACGACAGGTTTCCCGACTGGAAAGCGGGCAGTGAGCGCAACGCAATTAATGTG
AGTTAGCTCACTCATTAGGCACCCCAGGCTTTACACTTTATGCTTCCGGCTCGTATGTTGTGTGGAATTG
TGAGCGGATAACAATTTCACACAGGAAACAGCTATGACCATGATTACGCCAAGCGCGCAATTAACCCTCA
CTAAAGGGAACAAAAGCTGGAGCTGCAAGCTTAATGTAGTCTTATGCAATACTCTTGTAGTCTTGCAACA
TGGTAACGATGAGTTAGCAACATGCCTTACAAGGAGAGAAAAAGCACCGTGCATGCCGATTGGTGGAAGT
AAGGTGGTACGATCGTGCCTTATTAGGAAGGCAACAGACGGGTCTGACATGGATTGGACGAACCACTGAA
TTGCCGCATTGCAGAGATATTGTATTTAAGTGCCTAGCTCGATACATAAACGGGTCTCTCTGGTTAGACC
AGATCTGAGCCTGGGAGCTCTCTGGCTAACTAGGGAACCCACTGCTTAAGCCTCAATAAAGCTTGCCTTG
AGTGCTTCAAGTAGTGTGTGCCCGTCTGTTGTGTGACTCTGGTAACTAGAGATCCCTCAGACCCTTTTAG
TCAGTGTGGAAAATCTCTAGCAGTGGCGCCCGAACAGGGACTTGAAAGCGAAAGGGAAACCAGAGGAGCT
CTCTCGACGCAGGACTCGGCTTGCTGAAGCGCGCACGGCAAGAGGCGAGGGGCGGCGACTGGTGAGTACG
CCAAAAATTTTGACTAGCGGAGGCTAGAAGGAGAGAGATGGGTGCGAGAGCGTCAGTATTAAGCGGGGGA
GAATTAGATCGCGATGGGAAAAAATTCGGTTAAGGCCAGGGGGAAAGAAAAAATATAAATTAAAACATAT
AGTATGGGCAAGCAGGGAGCTAGAACGATTCGCAGTTAATCCTGGCCTGTTAGAAACATCAGAAGGCTGT
AGACAAATACTGGGACAGCTACAACCATCCCTTCAGACAGGATCAGAAGAACTTAGATCATTATATAATA
CAGTAGCAACCCTCTATTGTGTGCATCAAAGGATAGAGATAAAAGACACCAAGGAAGCTTTAGACAAGAT
AGAGGAAGAGCAAAACAAAAGTAAGACCACCGCACAGCAAGCGGCCGCTGATCTTCAGACCTGGAGGAGG
AGATATGAGGGACAATTGGAGAAGTGAATTATATAAATATAAAGTAGTAAAAATTGAACCATTAGGAGTA
GCACCCACCAAGGCAAAGAGAAGAGTGGTGCAGAGAGAAAAAAGAGCAGTGGGAATAGGAGCTTTGTTCC
TTGGGTTCTTGGGAGCAGCAGGAAGCACTATGGGCGCAGCGTCAATGACGCTGACGGTACAGGCCAGACA
ATTATTGTCTGGTATAGTGCAGCAGCAGAACAATTTGCTGAGGGCTATTGAGGCGCAACAGCATCTGTTG
CAACTCACAGTCTGGGGCATCAAGCAGCTCCAGGCAAGAATCCTGGCTGTGGAAAGATACCTAAAGGATC
AACAGCTCCTGGGGATTTGGGGTTGCTCTGGAAAACTCATTTGCACCACTGCTGTGCCTTGGAATGCTAG
TTGGAGTAATAAATCTCTGGAACAGATTTGGAATCACACGACCTGGATGGAGTGGGACAGAGAAATTAAC
AATTACACAAGCTTAATACACTCCTTAATTGAAGAATCGCAAAACCAGCAAGAAAAGAATGAACAAGAAT
TATTGGAATTAGATAAATGGGCAAGTTTGTGGAATTGGTTTAACATAACAAATTGGCTGTGGTATATAAA
ATTATTCATAATGATAGTAGGAGGCTTGGTAGGTTTAAGAATAGTTTTTGCTGTACTTTCTATAGTGAAT
AGAGTTAGGCAGGGATATTCACCATTATCGTTTCAGACCCACCTCCCAACCCCGAGGGGACCCATGCATT
GCATCTCAATTAGTCAGCAACCAGGTGTGGAAAGTCCCCAGGCTCCCCAGCAGGCAGAAGTATGCAAAGC
ATGCGTCTCAATTAGTCAGCAACCATAGTCCCGCCCCTAACTCCGCCCATCCCGCCCCTAACTCCGCCCA
GTTCCGCCCATTCTCCGCCCCATGGCTGACTAATTTTTTTTATTTATGCAGAGGCCGAGGCCGCCTCGGC
CTCTGAGCTATTCCAGAAGTAGTGAGGAGGCTTTTTTGGAGGCCTAGGCTTTTGCAAAAAGCTTTCTAGA
GGTACCACCGGAGCTTACCATGACCGAGTACAAGCCCACGGTGCGCCTCGCCACCCGCGACGACGTCCCC
AGGGCCGTACGCACCCTCGCCGCCGCGTTCGCCGACTACCCCGCCACGCGCCACACCGTCGATCCGGACC
GCCACATCGAGCGGGTCACCGAGCTGCAAGAACTCTTCCTCACGCGCGTCGGGCTCGACATCGGCAAGGT
GTGGGTCGCGGACGACGGCGCCGCCGTGGCGGTCTGGACCACGCCGGAGAGCGTCGAAGCGGGGGCGGTG
TTCGCCGAGATCGGCCCGCGCATGGCCGAGTTGAGCGGTTCCCGGCTGGCCGCGCAGCAACAGATGGAAG
GCCTCCTGGCGCCGCACCGGCCCAAGGAGCCCGCGTGGTTCCTGGCCACCGTCGGCGTCTCGCCCGACCA
CCAGGGCAAGGGTCTGGGCAGCGCCGTCGTGCTCCCCGGAGTGGAGGCGGCCGAGCGCGCCGGGGTGCCC
GCCTTCCTGGAGACCTCCGCGCCCCGCAACCTCCCCTTCTACGAGCGGCTCGGCTTCACCGTCACCGCCG
ACGTCGAGGTGCCCGAAGGACCGCGCACCTGGTGCATGACCCGCAAGCCCGGTGCCAGTTAACGAATTCT
AGATCTTGAGACAAATGGCAGTATTCATCCACAATTTTAAAAGAAAAGGGGGGATTGGGGGGTACAGTGC
AGGGGAAAGAATAGTAGACATAATAGCAACAGACATACAAACTAAAGAATTACAAAAACAAATTACAAAA
ATTCAAAATTTTCGGGTTTATTACAGGGACAGCAGAGATCCACTTTGGCGCCGGCTCGAGGCCTGCAGGT
GCAAAGATGGATAAAGTTTTAAACAGAGAGGAATCTTTGCAGCTAATGGACCTTCTAGGTCTTGAAAGGA
GTGGGAATT
Features (pLannotate 1.2.2; 34 found; start..end, strand, type, name):
      1..1179    +  promoter       EF-1α promoter: strong constitutive promoter for human elongation factor EF-1α
   1200..1217    +  protein_bind   attB1 (fragment): mutant version of attB; core recombination site for the Gateway® BP reaction BP Clonase™
   1223..1948    +  CDS            MYF6: MYF6_HUMAN - Also known as BHLHC4, MRF4. Experimental evidence at transcript level: Swiss-Prot protein existence level 2. Involved in muscle differentiation (myogenic factor). Induces fibroblasts to differentiate into myoblasts. Probable sequence specific DNA-binding protein. From Homo sapiens (Human).
   1950..1974    -  protein_bind   attB2: mutant version of attB; recombination site for the Gateway® BP reaction BP Clonase™
   1982..2023    +  CDS            V5 tag: epitope tag from simian virus 5
   2039..2092    +  promoter       U6 promoter (fragment): RNA polymerase III promoter for human U6 snRNA
   2134..2722    +  misc_feature   WPRE: woodchuck hepatitis virus posttranscriptional regulatory element
   2773..2792    +  misc_feature   cPPT/CTS (fragment): central polypurine tract and central termination sequence of HIV-1
   2794..3027    +  LTR            3' LTR (ΔU3): self-inactivating 3' long terminal repeat (LTR) from HIV-1
   3105..3226    +  polyA_signal   SV40 poly(A) signal: SV40 polyadenylation signal
   3266..3401    +  rep_origin     SV40 ori: SV40 origin of replication
   3422..3440    -  promoter       T7 promoter: promoter for bacteriophage T7 RNA polymerase
   3448..3603    +  CDS            lacZα (fragment): LacZα fragment of β-galactosidase; lacZ fragment
   3608..4036    +  rep_origin     f1 ori (sequence partly withheld): f1 bacteriophage origin of replication; arrow indicates direction of (+) strand synthesis
   4089..4193    +  promoter       AmpR promoter: bla
   4194..5054    +  CDS            AmpR: β-lactamase; bla; confers resistance to ampicillin, carbenicillin, and related antibiotics
   5225..5813    +  rep_origin     ori: high-copy-number ColE1/pMB1/pBR322/pUC origin of replication
   5996..6088    +  CDS            lacI (fragment): lac repressor; lacI; The lac repressor binds to the lac operator to inhibit transcription in E. coli. This inhibition can be relieved by adding lactose or isopropyl-β-D-thiogalactopyranoside (IPTG).
   6101..6122    +  protein_bind   CAP binding site: CAP binding activates transcription in the presence of cAMP. E. coli catabolite activator protein
   6137..6167    +  promoter       lac promoter: promoter for the E. coli lac operon
   6175..6191    +  protein_bind   lac operator: The lac repressor binds to the lac operator to inhibit transcription in E. coli. This inhibition can be relieved by adding lactose or isopropyl-β-D-thiogalactopyranoside (IPTG). lac repressor encoded by lacI
   6236..6254    +  promoter       T3 promoter: promoter for bacteriophage T3 RNA polymerase
   6282..6508    +  promoter       RSV promoter: Rous sarcoma virus enhancer/promoter
   6509..6689    +  LTR            5' LTR (truncated): truncated 5' long terminal repeat (LTR) from HIV-1
   6736..6861    +  misc_feature   HIV-1 Ψ: packaging signal of human immunodeficiency virus type 1
   6845..7208    +  CDS            HIV-1 gag (fragment): gag protein from human immunodeficiency virus 1; gag
   7354..7587    +  misc_feature   RRE: The Rev response element (RRE) of HIV-1 allows for Rev-dependent mRNA export from the nucleus to the cytoplasm.
   7964..7990    +  CDS            Rev (fragment): human immunodeficiency virus 1 (HIV-1) Rev protein; rev; enhances nuclear export of unspliced and incompletely spliced viral mRNAs
   7997..8020    +  promoter       SV40 promoter (fragment): SV40 early promoter
   8021..8092    +  promoter       SV40 promoter (fragment): SV40 enhancer and early promoter
   8116..8251    +  rep_origin     SV40 ori: SV40 origin of replication
   8297..8893    +  CDS            PuroR (fragment): puromycin N-acetyltransferase; pac from Streptomyces; confers resistance to puromycin
   8942..9059    +  misc_feature   cPPT/CTS: central polypurine tract and central termination sequence of HIV-1
   9124..9190    +  CDS            small t antigen (fragment): SV40 (simian virus 40) small t antigen
