[The description below was written by a language model from this plasmid's Addgene catalogue record and pLannotate feature annotations shown in this document.]
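Description:
TFORF3025 is a third-generation-style, self-inactivating lentiviral expression plasmid built on the pLX_TRC317 backbone and carrying the human MYF6 open reading frame (also known as MRF4, a bHLH myogenic factor involved in muscle differentiation). It belongs to a collection of transcription factor ORF vectors in which each construct carries a unique 24-bp barcode, so that individual factors can be identified in pooled overexpression screens. The barcode itself is not annotated in the feature table. In bacteria the plasmid is maintained through a high-copy ColE1/pUC origin and selected with ampicillin via the β-lactamase gene. An f1 origin and remnants of lac and phage promoter sequences are also present as backbone carry-over. The depositor notes a risk of recombination, as is common for plasmids with repeated LTR sequences.

The viral genome is transcribed from an RSV promoter fused to a truncated HIV-1 5' LTR, followed by the Ψ packaging signal, a gag fragment and the RRE for Rev-dependent export. Next comes an SV40 early promoter driving puromycin N-acetyltransferase for selection of transduced mammalian cells, then a cPPT/CTS element that aids nuclear import. The EF-1α promoter then drives MYF6, which sits between attB1 and attB2 sites left by Gateway cloning and reads through into a C-terminal V5 epitope tag for detection. A WPRE downstream enhances transcript stability and expression, and the ΔU3 3' LTR renders the integrated provirus self-inactivating. An SV40 polyadenylation signal lies outside the LTR. The construct is used to produce lentivirus for stable, constitutive MYF6 overexpression, for example in directed differentiation screens.
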