Addgene plasmid #144501: TFORF3025
Purpose: Lentiviral vector for overexpressing transcription factor ORFs with unique 24-bp barcodes. Barcodes facilitate identification of transcription factors in pooled screens.
Depositing lab: Feng Zhang. Depositing organization: Broad Institute. Publication: A transcription factor atlas of directed differentiation. Joung J, Ma S, Tay T, Geiger-Schuller KR, Kirchgatterer PC, Verdine VK, Guo B, Arias-Garcia MA, Allen WE, Singh A, Kuksenko O, Abudayyeh OO, Gootenberg JS, Fu Z, Macrae RK, Buenrostro JD, Regev A, Zhang F. Cell. 2023 Jan 5;186(1):209-229.e26. doi: 10.1016/j.cell.2022.11.026. PubMed 36608654.
Backbone
  Vector backbone: pLX_TRC317
  Backbone manufacturer: Broad Institute Genetic Perturbation Platform
  Backbone size w/o insert (bp): 8264
  Vector type: Mammalian Expression, Lentiviral
  Selectable markers: Puromycin
Growth in bacteria
  Bacterial resistance: Ampicillin, 100 μg/mL
  Growth temperature: 37°C
  Growth strain: NEB Stable
  Copy number: High Copy
Gene/Insert
  Gene/Insert name: MYF6
  Species: H. sapiens (human)
  Insert size (bp): 932
  Entrez Gene: MYF6 (a.k.a. CNM3, MRF4, bHLHc4, myf-6)
  Promoter: EF1a
  Tag / fusion protein: V5 (C terminal on insert)
  Cloning method: Gateway Cloning
  Sequencing primers: 5′ GGGTGGAGACTGAAGTTAGGCCAG; 3′ CACATAGCGTAAAAGGAGCAACATAG
Resource information
  A portion of this plasmid was derived from a plasmid made by: Broad Institute Genetic Perturbation Platform
Terms and licenses: Academic/Nonprofit Terms; Industry Terms: Not Available to Industry
Depositor comments: NM_002469.2 Please test multiple small colonies in case of plasmid recombination. To make this collection available in a timely manner, a portion of this collection was not fully sequenced by Addgene. If an Addgene verified full plasmid sequence is not available, please contact us prior to placing an order to request the full sequence.
How to cite: TFORF3025 was a gift from Feng Zhang (Addgene plasmid # 144501 ; http://n2t.net/addgene:144501 ; RRID:Addgene_144501)
