>Addgene plasmid #144501 | TFORF3025 | depositor partial sequence | sequence record 285618 | Insert
ATCGATTGATCAACAAGTTTGTACAAAAAAGTTGGCATGATGATGGACCTTTTTGAAACTGGCTCCTATT
TCTTCTACTTGGATGGGGAAAATGTTACTCTGCAGCCATTAGAAGTGGCAGAAGGCTCTCCTTTGTATCC
AGGGAGTGATGGTACCTTGTCCCCCTGCCAGGACCAAATGCCCCCGGAAGCGGGGAGCGACAGCAGCGGA
GAGGAACATGTCCTGGCGCCCCCGGGCCTGCAGCCTCCACACTGCCCCGGCCAGTGTCTGATCTGGGCTT
GCAAGACCTGCAAGAGAAAATCTGCCCCCACTGACCGGCGAAAAGCCGCCACCCTGCGCGAAAGGAGGAG
GCTAAAGAAAATCAACGAGGCCTTCGAGGCACTGAAGCGGCGAACTGTGGCCAACCCCAACCAGAGGCTG
CCCAAGGTGGAGATTCTGCGGAGCGCCATCAGCTATATTGAGCGGCTGCAGGACCTGCTGCACCGGCTGG
ATCAGCAGGAGAAGATGCAGGAGCTGGGGGTGGACCCCTTCAGCTACAGACCCAAACAAGAAAATCTTGA
GGGTGCGGATTTCCTGCGCACCTGCAGCTCCCAGTGGCCAAGTGTTTCCGATCATTCCAGGGGGCTCGTG
ATAACGGCTAAGGAAGGAGGAGCAAGTATTGATTCGTCAGCCTCGAGTAGCCTTCGATGCCTTTCTTCCA
TCGTGGACAGTATTTCCTCGGAGGAACGCAAACTCCCCTGCGTGGAGGAAGTGGTGGAGAAGTACCCAAC
TTTCTTGTACAAAGTGGTTGATATCGGTAAGCCTATCCCTAACCCTCTCCTCGGTCTCGATTCTACGTAG
TAATGAACTAGTCCGTAACTTGAAAGTATTTCGATTTCTTGGCTTTATATATCTTGTGGAAAGGACGAGC
CCTAAGTTTTTCAGTGGAGCGA
