>Addgene plasmid #144501 | TFORF3025 | depositor partial sequence | sequence record 285619 | Barcode
GCCCTAAGTTTTTCAGTGGAGCGA
